>Addgene plasmid #71349 | Nuc-Orange Nano-lantern(Ca2+)/pcDNA3 | depositor partial sequence | sequence record 128230 | Orange Nano-lantern(Ca2+)_H2B
ATGGTGAGCGTGATCAAGCCCGAGATGAAGATGAGGTACTACATGGACGGCTCCGTCAATGGGCATGAGT
TCACAATCGAGGGTGAGGGCACAGGCAGACCTTACGAGGGACATCAGGAGATGACACTGCGCGTCACAAT
GGCCGAGGGCGGGCCAATGCCTTTCGCCTTCGACCTGGTGTCCCACGTGTTCTGTTACGGCCACAGAGTT
TTTACTAAATATCCAGAAGAGATCCCAGACTATTTCAAGCAGGCCTTTCCTGAGGGCCTGTCCTGGGAGA
GGTCCCTGGAGTTCGAGGACGGCGGCTCCGCCTCCGTGAGCGCCCACATCAGCCTGAGGGGCAACACCTT
CTACCACAAGTCCAAGTTCACCGGCGTGAACTTCCCCGCCGACGGCCCCATCATGCAGAACCAGAGCGTG
GACTGGGAGCCCTCCACCGAGAAGATCACCGCCAGCGACGGCGTGCTGAAGGGCGACGTGACCATGTACC
TGAAGCTGGAGGGCGGCGGCAACCACAAGTGCCAGATGAAGACCACCTACAAGGCCGCCAAGGAGATCCT
GGAGATGCCCGGCGACCACTACATCGGCCACAGGCTGGTGAGGAAGACCGAGGGCAACATCACCGAGCAG
GTGGAGGACGCCGTGGCCCACTCCGGTACCAAGGTGTACGACCCCGAGCAACGCAAACGCATGATCACTG
GGCCTCAGTGGTGGGCTCGCTGCAAGCAAATGAACGTGCTGGACTCCTTCATCAACTACTATGATTCCGA
GAAGCACGCCGAGAACGCCGTGATTTTTCTGCATGGTAACGCTACCTCCAGCTACCTGTGGAGGCACGTC
GTGCCTCACATCGAGCCCGTGGCTAGATGCATCATCCCTGATCTGATCGGAATGGGTAAGTCCGGCAAGA
GCGGGAATGGCTCATATCGCCTCCTGGATCACTACAAGTACCTCACCGCTTGGTTCGAGCTGCTGAACCT
TCCAAAGAAAATCATCTTTGTGGGCCACGACTGGGGGAGCGCTCTGGCCTTTCACTACGCCTACGAGCAC
CAAGACAGGATCAAGGCCATCGTCCATATGGAGAGTGTCGTGGACGTGATCGAGTCCTGGATGGGGTGGC
CTGACATCGAGGAGGAGCTGGCCCTGATCAAGAGCGAAGAGGGCGAGAAAATGGTGCTTGAGAATAACTT
CTTCGTCGAGACCCTGTTGCCAAGCAAGATCATGCGGAAACTGGAGCCTGAGGAGTTCGCTGCCTACCTG
GAGCCATTCAAGGAGAAGGGCGAGGTTAGACGGCCTACCCTCTCCTGGCCTCGCGAGATCCCTCTCGTTA
AGGGACCATGGATGCATGACCAACTGACAGAAGAGCAGATTGCAGAGTTCAAAGAAGCCTTCTCATTATT
CGACAAGGATGGGGACGGCACCATCACCACAAAGGAACTTGGCACCGTTATGAGGTCGCTTGGACAAAAC
CCAACGGAAGCAGAATTGCAGGATATGATCAATGAAGTCGATGCTGATGGCAATGGAACGATTTACTTTC
CTGAATTTCTTACTATGATGGCTAGAAAAATGAAGGACACAGACAGCGAAGAGGAAATCCGAGAAGCATT
CCGTGTTTTTGACAAGGATGGGAACGGCTACATCAGCGCTGCTCAGTTACGTCACGTCATGACAAACCTC
GGGGAGAAGTTAACAGATGAAGAAGTTGATGAAATGATAAGGGAAGCAGATATCGATGGTGATGGCCAAG
TAAACTATGAAGAGTTTGTACAAATGATGACAGCAAAGGGGGGGAAGAGGCGCTGGAAGAAAAACTTCAT
TGCCGTCAGCGCTGCCAACCGGTTCAAGAAGATCTCCAGCTCCGGGGCACTGGAGCTCGGCAAGCCCGAC
GTCGTCCAGATTGTCCGCAACTACAACGCCTACCTTCGGGCCAGCGACGATCTGCCTAAGCTGTTCATCG
AGTCCGACCCTGGGTTCTTTTCCAACGCTATTGTCGAGGGAGCTAAGAAGTTCCCTAACACCGAGTTCGT
GAAGGTGAAGGGCCTCCACTTCCTCCAGGAGGACGCTCCAGATGAAATGGGTAAGTACATCAAGAGCTTC
GTGGAGCGCGTGCTGAAGAACGAGCAGGAATTCATG
[375 nt withheld, positions 2137-2511]
TAA
