>Addgene plasmid #71349 | Nuc-Orange Nano-lantern(Ca2+)/pcDNA3 | addgene partial sequence | sequence record 132093 | CMV-F 5'-CGCAAATGGGCGGTAGGCGTG-3'
AGAACCCACTGCTTACTGGCTTATCGAAATTAATACGACTCACTATAGGGAGACCCAAGCTTGCCACCAT
GGTGAGCGTGATCAAGCCCGAGATGAAGATGAGGTACTACATGGACGGCTCCGTCAATGGGCATGAGTTC
ACAATCGAGGGTGAGGGCACAGGCAGACCTTACGAGGGACATCAGGAGATGACACTGCGCGTCACAATGG
CCGAGGGCGGGCCAATGCCTTTCGCCTTCGACCTGGTGTCCCACGTGTTCTGTTACGGCCACAGAGTTTT
TACTAAATATCCAGAAGAGATCCCAGACTATTTCAAGCAGGCCTTTCCTGAGGGCCTGTCCTGGGAGAGG
TCCCTGGAGTTCGAGGACGGCGGCTCCGCCTCCGTGAGCGCCCACATCAGCCTGAGGGGCAACACCTTCT
ACCACAAGTCCAAGTTCACCGGCGTGAACTTCCCCGCCGACGGCCCCATCATGCAGAACCAGAGCGTGGA
CTGGGAGCCCTCCACCGAGAAGATCACCGCCAGCGACGGCGTGCTGAAGGGCGACGTGACCATGTACCTG
AAGCTGGAGGGCGGCGGCAACCACAAGTGCCAGATGAAGACCACCTACAAGGCCGCCAAGGAGATCCTGG
AGATGCCCGGCGACCACTACATCGGCCACAGGCTGGTGAGGAAGACCGAGGGCAACATCACCGAGCAGGT
GGAGGACGCCGTGGCCCACTCCGGTACCAAGGTGTACGACCCCGAGCAACGCAAACGCATGATCACTGGG
CCTCAGTGGTGGGCTCGCTGCAAGCAAATGAACGTGCTGGACTCCTTCATCAACTACTATGATTCCGAGA
AGCACGCCGAGAACGCCGTGATTTTTCTGCATGGTAACGCTACCTCCAGCTACCTGTGGAGGCACGTCGT
GCCTCACATCGAGCCCGTGGCTAGATGCATCATC
