>Addgene plasmid #71349 | Nuc-Orange Nano-lantern(Ca2+)/pcDNA3 | addgene partial sequence | sequence record 132096 | BGH-rev 5'-TAGAAGGCACAGTCGAGG-3'
ATAGGGCCCTCTAGATGCATGCTCGAGTTA
[375 nt withheld, positions 31-405]
CATGAATTCCTGCTCGTTCTTCAGCACGCGCTCCACGAAGCTCTTGATGTACTTACCCATTTCATCTGGA
GCGTCCTCCTGGAGGAAGTGGAGGCCCTTCACCTTCACGAACTCGGTGTTAGGGAACTTCTTAGCTCCCT
CGACAATAGCGTTGGAAAAGAACCCAGGGTCGGACTCGATGAACAGCTTAGGCAGATCGTCGCTGGCCCG
AAGGTAGGCGTTGTAGTTGCGGACAATCTGGACGACGTCGGGCTTGCCGAGCTCCAGTGCCCCGGAGCTG
GAGATCTTCTTGAACCGGTTGGCAGCGCTGACGGCAATGAAGTTTTTCTTCCAGCGCCTCTTCCCCCCCT
TTGCTGTCATCATTTGTACAAACTCTTCATAGTTTACTTGGCCATCACCATCGATATCTGCTTCCCTTAT
CATTTCATCAACTTCTTCATCTGTTAACTTCTCCCCGA
