[The description below was written by a language model from this plasmid's Addgene catalogue record.]
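Description:
Nuc-Orange Nano-lantern(Ca2+)/pcDNA3 is a mammalian expression plasmid built on the Invitrogen pcDNA3 backbone. It is propagated in E. coli as a high-copy plasmid under ampicillin selection, and it carries a neomycin resistance marker so that transfected mammalian cells can be selected with G418. No feature table accompanies the record, so the regulatory elements are not explicitly listed. pcDNA3 as a standard vector drives its insert from the CMV immediate-early promoter with a bovine growth hormone polyadenylation signal, and the recorded sequencing primers are consistent with the T7 and BGH-reverse sites that flank the pcDNA3 polylinker.

The payload is a synthetic 2514 bp insert named Orange Nano-lantern(Ca2+)_H2B, cloned between HindIII and XhoI sites, both of which remain intact. According to the record it encodes a luminescent Ca2+ indicator based on the Orange Nano-lantern. Nano-lanterns in general are chimeric probes in which a luciferase is fused to a bright fluorescent protein, so that bioluminescence resonance energy transfer yields enhanced light output in the acceptor's colour without external excitation. The Ca2+-sensing versions make that output dependent on calcium concentration, although the record does not describe the sensing module or the exact domain arrangement. The H2B (histone H2B) component and the "Nuc" prefix indicate that the indicator is targeted to the nucleus through association with chromatin.

The construct is intended for expressing this orange-emitting, nucleus-localised calcium reporter in mammalian cells. It belongs to a colour-variant set of Nano-lanterns developed for real-time multicolour luminescence imaging, in which differently coloured or differently localised probes can be monitored together.
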