Addgene plasmid #71349: Nuc-Orange Nano-lantern(Ca2+)/pcDNA3
Purpose: Express Nuc-Orange Nano-lantern-based luminescent Ca2+ indicator in mammalian cel
Depositing lab: Takeharu Nagai. Publication: Expanded palette of Nano-lanterns for real-time multicolor luminescence imaging. Takai A, Nakano M, Saito K, Haruno R, Watanabe TM, Ohyanagi T, Jin T, Okada Y, Nagai T. Proc Natl Acad Sci U S A. 2015 Apr 7;112(14):4352-6. doi: 10.1073/pnas.1418468112. Epub 2015 Mar 23. PubMed 25831507.
Backbone
  Vector backbone: pcDNA3
  Backbone manufacturer: Invitrogen
  Vector type: Mammalian Expression
  Selectable markers: Neomycin (select with G418)
Growth in bacteria
  Bacterial resistance: Ampicillin, 100 μg/mL
  Growth temperature: 37°C
  Growth strain: DH5alpha
  Copy number: High Copy
Gene/Insert
  Gene/Insert name: Orange Nano-lantern(Ca2+)_H2B
  Species: Synthetic
  Insert size (bp): 2514
  GenBank ID: AB983217
  Cloning method: Restriction Enzyme; 5′ cloning site HindIII (not destroyed); 3′ cloning site XhoI (not destroyed)
  Sequencing primers: 5′ GAAATTAATACGACTCACTATAGGG; 3′ TAGAAGGCACAGTCGAGG
Terms and licenses: Academic/Nonprofit Terms; Industry Terms: Not Available to Industry
How to cite: Nuc-Orange Nano-lantern(Ca2+)/pcDNA3 was a gift from Takeharu Nagai (Addgene plasmid # 71349 ; http://n2t.net/addgene:71349 ; RRID:Addgene_71349)
